Addgene plasmid #234024: makeTCR_Hs.TRBV6-1
Purpose: Hs TRBV gene for makeTCR assembly
Depositing lab: Michael Platten. Depositing organization: Deutsches Krebsforschungszentrum (DKFZ). Publication: makeTCR: A Modular Platform for Rapid, Flexible, Scalable, Single-Step T Cell Receptor Synthesis. Hamberger M, Neuhoff M-T, Pietrantonio SV, Boschert T, Maldonado Torres C, Errerd A, Tan CL, Lindner JM, Platten M, Green EW. bioRxiv 2025.04.27.647198 10.1101/2025.04.27.647198.
Backbone
  Vector backbone: pmakeTCR
  Backbone manufacturer: custom
  Backbone size w/o insert (bp): 1710
  Vector type: Synthetic Biology
Growth in bacteria
  Bacterial resistance: Chloramphenicol, 25 μg/mL
  Growth temperature: 37°C
  Growth strain: DH5alpha
  Copy number: High Copy
Gene/Insert
  Gene/Insert name: TRBV6-1 (alt name: ENSG00000261506)
  Species: H. sapiens (human)
  Insert size (bp): 333
  Entrez Gene: TRBV6-1 (a.k.a. TCRBV13S3, TCRBV6S1, TRBV61)
  Promoter: n/a
  Cloning method: Restriction Enzyme; 5′ cloning site CCAT (not destroyed); 3′ cloning site TGTG (not destroyed)
  Sequencing primers: 5′ M13 (-21) Forward; 3′ M13 Reverse
Resource information
  A portion of this plasmid was derived from a plasmid made by: synthetic
Terms and licenses: Academic/Nonprofit Terms; Industry Terms: Not Available to Industry
Depositor comments: Please note: This plasmid contains an IS4-like element inserted in the cat promoter. This insertion is not expected to impact the Cm resistance marker expression or the function of the plasmid.
How to cite: makeTCR_Hs.TRBV6-1 was a gift from Michael Platten (Addgene plasmid # 234024 ; http://n2t.net/addgene:234024 ; RRID:Addgene_234024)
