[The description below was written by a language model from this plasmid's Addgene catalogue record and pLannotate feature annotations shown in this document.]
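Description:
makeTCR_Hs.TRBV6-1 is a small bacterial part plasmid from the makeTCR synthetic-biology toolkit, a modular system for assembling T cell receptor sequences in a single step. It is built on the custom pmakeTCR backbone (listed as about 1.7 kb) and carries a 333 bp synthetic copy of the human TRBV6-1 gene segment, which encodes the V region of the TCR beta chain variable domain. The insert has no promoter, so the plasmid is a storage and donor vector rather than an expression construct. The module is flanked by defined four-base junctions (CCAT at the 5′ end and TGTG at the 3′ end, both retained). These presumably act as the overhangs that join the V segment to neighbouring parts during assembly, although the record does not name the enzyme used. M13 forward and reverse primer sites bracket the insert for sequence verification.

Propagation in E. coli relies on a high-copy ColE1/pUC-type origin and a chloramphenicol acetyltransferase (cat) marker. The tonB, T7Te and T3Te terminators insulate these units from one another and from the insert, and a short lacZα remnant is also annotated. The automated annotation labels the V-segment ORF as TRBV6-5, most likely because the TRBV6 family members are closely similar; the catalogue identity is TRBV6-1.

The sequenced plasmid is 3,381 nt, well above the combined backbone and insert size. This is explained by the depositor's note that an IS4-like element has inserted into the cat promoter. The feature table agrees, showing the promoter split into two fragments separated by roughly 1.3 kb that includes an RNA-OUT hit. The depositor does not expect the insertion to affect chloramphenicol resistance or plasmid function.
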