Features (pLannotate 1.2.2; 10 found; start..end, strand, type, name):
     10..339     +  CDS            TRBV6-5: TVB65_HUMAN - Experimental evidence at protein level: Swiss-Prot protein existence level 1. V region of the variable domain of T cell receptor (TR) beta chain that participates in the antigen recognition (PubMed:24600447). Alpha-beta T cell receptors are antigen specific receptors which are essential to the immune response and are present on the cell surface of T lymphocytes. Recognize peptide-major histocompatibility (MH) (pMH) complexes that are displayed by antigen presenting cells (APC), a prerequisite for efficient T cell adaptive immunity against pathogens (PubMed:25493333). Binding of a
    428..459     +  terminator     tonB terminator: bidirectional E. coli tonB-P14 transcription terminator
    460..518     +  promoter       cat promoter (fragment): promoter of the E. coli cat gene encoding chloramphenicol acetyltransferase
    563..632     -  ncRNA          RNA-OUT: Accession: RF00240 - RNA-OUT
   1848..1900    +  promoter       cat promoter (fragment): promoter of the E. coli cat gene encoding chloramphenicol acetyltransferase
   1901..2557    +  CDS            cat: CAT_ECOLX - Experimental evidence at protein level: Swiss-Prot protein existence level 1. This enzyme is an effector of chloramphenicol resistance in bacteria. From Escherichia coli. This protein is used as a marker in many commonly used cloning vectors, such as pACYC184.
   2584..2611    +  terminator     T7Te terminator: phage T7 early transcription terminator
   2623..3210    -  rep_origin     ori: high-copy-number ColE1/pMB1/pBR322/pUC origin of replication
   3232..3261    -  terminator     T3Te terminator: phage T3 early transcription terminator
   3333..3352    -  CDS            lacZα (fragment): LacZα fragment of β-galactosidase; lacZ fragment
>Addgene plasmid #234024 | makeTCR_Hs.TRBV6-1 | addgene full sequence | sequence record 470049 | Addgene NGS Result
CGTCTCACCATGAGCATCGGGCTCCTGTGCTGTGTGGCCTTTTCTCTCCTGTGGGCAAGTCCAGTGAATG
CTGGTGTCACTCAGACCCCAAAATTCCAGGTCCTGAAGACAGGACAGAGCATGACACTGCAGTGTGCCCA
GGATATGAACCATAACTCCATGTACTGGTATCGACAAGACCCAGGCATGGGACTGAGGCTGATTTATTAC
TCAGCTTCTGAGGGTACCACTGACAAAGGAGAAGTCCCCAATGGCTACAATGTCTCCAGATTAAACAAAC
GGGAGTTCTCGCTCAGGCTGGAGTCGGCTGCTCCCTCCCAGACATCTGTGTACTTCTGTGTGAGACGCAG
GGAAGATGGCCGCGAAGAAAACGTCATAGCTGTTTCCTGACTGACCATTTAAATCATACCTGACCTCCAT
AGCAGAAAGTCAAAAGCCTCCGACCGGAGGCTTTTGACTTGATCGGCACGTAAGAGGTTCCAACTTTCAC
CATAATGAAATAAGATCACTACCGGGCGCTGATGAATCCCCTAATGATTTTGGTAAAAATCATTAAGTTA
AGGTGGATACACATCTTGTCATATGATCAAATGGTTTCGCGAAAAATCAATAATCAGACAACAAGATGTG
CGAACTCGATATTTTACACGACTCTCTTTACCAATTCTGCCCCGAATTACACTTAAAACGACTCAACAGC
TTAACGTTGGCTTGCCACGCATTACTTGACTGTAAAACTCTCACTCTTACCGAACTTGGCCGTAACCTGC
CAACCAAAGCGAGAACAAAACATAACATCAAACGAATCGACCGATTGTTAGGTAATCGTCACCTCCACAA
AGAGCGACTCGCTGTATACCGTTGGCATGCTAGCTTTATCTGTTCGGGCAATACGATGCCCATTGTACTT
GTTGACTGGTCTGATATTCGTGAGCAAAAACGACTTATGGTATTGCGAGCTTCAGTCGCACTACACGGTC
GTTCTGTTACTCTTTATGAGAAAGCGTTCCCGCTTTCAGAGCAATGTTCAAAGAAAGCTCATGACCAATT
TCTAGCCGACCTTGCGAGCATTCTACCGAGTAACACCACACCGCTCATTGTCAGTGATGCTGGCTTTAAA
GTGCCATGGTATAAATCCGTTGAGAAGCTGGGTTGGTACTGGTTAAGTCGAGTAAGAGGAAAAGTACAAT
ATGCAGACCTAGGAGCGGAAAACTGGAAACCTATCAGCAACTTACATGATATGTCATCTAGTCACTCAAA
GACTTTAGGCTATAAGAGGCTGACTAAAAGCAATCCAATCTCATGCCAAATTCTATTGTATAAATCTCGC
TCTAAAGGCCGAAAAAATCAGCGCTCGACACGGACTCATTGTCACCACCCGTCACCTAAAATCTACTCAG
CGTCGGCAAAGGAGCCATGGGTTCTAGCAACTAACTTACCTGTTGAAATTCGAACACCCAAACAACTTGT
TAATATCTATTCGAAGCGAATGCAGATTGAAGAAACCTTCCGAGACTTGAAAAGTCCTGCCTACGGACTA
GGCCTACGCCATAGCCGAACGAGCAGCTCAGAGCGTTTTGATATCATGCTGCTAATCGCCCTGATGCTTC
AACTAACATGTTGGCTTGCGGGCGTTCATGCTCAGAAACAAGGTTGGGACAAGCACTTCCAGGCTAACAC
AGTCAGAAATCGAAACGTACTCTCAACAGTTCGCTTAGGCATGGAAGTTTTGCGGCATTCTGGCTACACA
ATAACAAGGGAAGACTTACTCGTGGCTGCAACCCTACTAGCTCAAAATTTATTCACACATGGTTACGCTT
TGGGGAAATTATGAGGGGATCTCTCAGTACCGGGCGTATTTTTTGAGTTATCGAGATTTTCAGGAGCTAA
GGAAGCTAAAATGGAGAAAAAAATCACTGGATATACCACCGTTGATATATCCCAATGGCATCGTAAAGAA
CATTTTGAGGCATTTCAGTCAGTTGCTCAATGTACCTATAACCAGACCGTTCAGCTGGATATTACGGCCT
TTTTAAAGACCGTAAAGAAAAATAAGCACAAGTTTTATCCGGCCTTTATTCACATTCTTGCCCGCCTGAT
GAATGCTCATCCGGAATTTCGTATGGCAATGAAAGACGGTGAGCTGGTGATATGGGATAGTGTTCACCCT
TGTTACACCGTTTTCCATGAGCAAACTGAAACGTTTTCATCGCTCTGGAGTGAATACCACGACGATTTCC
GGCAGTTTCTACACATATATTCGCAAGATGTGGCGTGTTACGGTGAAAACCTGGCCTATTTCCCTAAAGG
GTTTATTGAGAATATGTTTTTTGTCTCAGCCAATCCCTGGGTGAGTTTCACCAGTTTTGATTTAAACGTG
GCCAATATGGACAACTTCTTCGCCCCCGTTTTCACCATGGGCAAATATTATACGCAAGGCGACAAGGTGC
TGATGCCGCTGGCGATTCAGGTTCATCATGCCGTTTGTGATGGCTTCCATGTCGGCAGAATGCTTAATGA
ATTACAACAGTACTGCGATGAGTGGCAGGGCGGGGCGTAATGAGGGCCCAAATGTAATCACCTGGCTCAC
CTTCGGGTGGGCCTTTCTGCGTTGCTGGCGTTTTTCCATAGGCTCCGCCCCCCTGACGAGCATCACAAAA
ATCGATGCTCAAGTCAGAGGTGGCGAAACCCGACAGGACTATAAAGATACCAGGCGTTTCCCCCTGGAAG
CTCCCTCGTGCGCTCTCCTGTTCCGACCCTGCCGCTTACCGGATACCTGTCCGCCTTTCTCCCTTCGGGA
AGCGTGGCGCTTTCTCATAGCTCACGCTGTAGGTATCTCAGTTCGGTGTAGGTCGTTCGCTCCAAGCTGG
GCTGTGTGCACGAACCCCCCGTTCAGCCCGACCGCTGCGCCTTATCCGGTAACTATCGTCTTGAGTCCAA
CCCGGTAAGACACGACTTATCGCCACTGGCAGCAGCCACTGGTAACAGGATTAGCAGAGCGAGGTATGTA
GGCGGTGCTACAGAGTTCTTGAAGTGGTGGCCTAACTACGGCTACACTAGAAGAACAGTATTTGGTATCT
GCGCTCTGCTGAAGCCAGTTACCTCGGAAAAAGAGTTGGTAGCTCTTGATCCGGCAAACAAACCACCGCT
GGTAGCGGTGGTTTTTTTGTTTGCAAGCAGCAGATTACGCGCAGAAAAAAAGGATCTCAAGAAGATCCTT
TGATTTTCTACCGAAGAAAGGCCCACCCGTGAAGGTGAGCCAGTGAGTTGATTGCAGTCCAGTTACGCTG
GAGTCTGAGGCTCGTCCTGAATGATATCAAGCTTGAATTCGTTTGTAAAACGACGGCCAGTGCTAACCGT
ATCGCATTGGCCATACCTACA
